>Addgene plasmid #111663 | MAC_C_COX14 | addgene full sequence | sequence record 212757 | Addgene NGS Result
GATGTACGGGCCAGATATACGCGTTGACATTGATTATTGACTAGTTATTAATAGTAATCAATTACGGGGT
CATTAGTTCATAGCCCATATATGGAGTTCCGCGTTACATAACTTACGGTAAATGGCCCGCCTGGCTGACC
GCCCAACGACCCCCGCCCATTGACGTCAATAATGACGTATGTTCCCATAGTAACGCCAATAGGGACTTTC
CATTGACGTCAATGGGTGGAGTATTTACGGTAAACTGCCCACTTGGCAGTACATCAAGTGTATCATATGC
CAAGTACGCCCCCTATTGACGTCAATGACGGTAAATGGCCCGCCTGGCATTATGCCCAGTACATGACCTT
ATGGGACTTTCCTACTTGGCAGTACATCTACGTATTAGTCATCGCTATTACCATGGTGATGCGGTTTTGG
CAGTACATCAATGGGCGTGGATAGCGGTTTGACTCACGGGGATTTCCAAGTCTCCACCCCATTGACGTCA
ATGGGAGTTTGTTTTGGCACCAAAATCAACGGGACTTTCCAAAATGTCGTAACAACTCCGCCCCATTGAC
GCAAATGGGCGGTAGGCGTGTACGGTGGGAGGTCTATATAAGCAGAGCTCTCCCTATCAGTGATAGAGAT
CTCCCTATCAGTGATAGAGATCGTCGACGAGCTCGTTTAGTGAACCGTCAGATCGCCTGGAGACGCCATC
CACGCTGTTTTGACCTCCATAGAAGACACCGGGACCGATCCAGCCTCCGGACTCTAGCGTTTAAACTTAA
GCTTGGTACCGAGCTCGGATCCACTAGTCCAGTGTGGTGGAATTCTGCAGATATCAACAAGTTTGTACAA
AAAAGTTGGCATGCCAACTGGCAAGCAGCTAGCTGACATTGGCTATAAGACCTTCTCTACCTCCATGATG
CTTCTCACTGTGTATGGGGGGTACCTCTGCAGTGTCCGAGTCTACCACTATTTCCAGTGGCGCAGGGCCC
AGCGCCAGGCCGCAGAAGAACAGAAGACCTCAGGAATCATGTACCCAACTTTCTTGTACAAAGTGGTTGA
TATCAAGGCCGCCGACATCACCAGCCTGTACAAGAAAGTGGGGTGGAGCCATCCCCAGTTCGAGAAGGGC
GGAGGATCTGGCGGCGGAAGCGGCGGAGGAAGCTGGTCCCACCCTCAGTTTGAGAAAGGCACCGAGCTGG
GCAGCACCATGGCCAGCTACCCCTACGACGTGCCCGACTACGCCAAGGACAACACCGTGCCCCTGAAGCT
GATCGCCCTGCTGGCCAACGGCGAGTTCCACTCTGGCGAGCAGCTGGGCGAGACACTGGGCATGAGCAGA
GCCGCCATCAACAAGCACATCCAGACCCTGCGGGACTGGGGCGTGGACGTGTTCACAGTGCCCGGCAAGG
GCTACAGCCTGCCCGAGCCCATCCAGCTGCTGAACGCCAAGCAGATCCTGGGCCAGCTGGATGGCGGATC
TGTGGCCGTGCTGCCCGTGATCGACAGCACCAACCAGTATCTGCTCGACCGGATCGGCGAGCTGAAGTCC
GGCGACGCCTGTATCGCCGAGTACCAGCAGGCCGGCAGAGGCGGCAGGGGCAGAAAGTGGTTCAGCCCCT
TCGGCGCCAACCTGTACCTGAGCATGTTCTGGAGACTGGAACAGGGCCCAGCCGCCGCTATTGGCCTGAG
CCTGGTCATCGGCATCGTGATGGCCGAGGTGCTGCGGAAGCTGGGCGCCGACAAAGTGCGCGTGAAGTGG
CCCAACGACCTGTATCTGCAGGACCGGAAGCTGGCCGGCATCCTGGTGGAACTGACCGGCAAAACAGGCG
ACGCCGCCCAGATCGTGATCGGCGCTGGCATCAACATGGCCATGCGGCGGGTGGAAGAGAGCGTGGTCAA
CCAGGGCTGGATCACCCTGCAGGAAGCCGGCATCAACCTGGACCGGAACACCCTGGCCGCCATGCTGATC
AGAGAGCTGAGAGCCGCCCTGGAACTGTTCGAGCAGGAAGGCCTGGCCCCCTACCTGAGCAGATGGGAGA
AGCTGGACAACTTCATCAACCGGCCCGTGAAACTGATCATCGGCGACAAAGAGATCTTCGGCATCAGCCG
GGGCATCGACAAGCAGGGGGCCCTGCTCCTGGAACAGGACGGCATCATCAAGCCCTGGATGGGCGGCGAG
ATCAGCCTGCGGAGCGCCGAGAAGTGATGACTCGAGTCTAGAGGGCCCGTTTAAACCCGCTGATCAGCCT
CGACTGTGCCTTCTAGTTGCCAGCCATCTGTTGTTTGCCCCTCCCCCGTGCCTTCCTTGACCCTGGAAGG
TGCCACTCCCACTGTCCTTTCCTAATAAAATGAGGAAATTGCATCGCATTGTCTGAGTAGGTGTCATTCT
ATTCTGGGGGGTGGGGTGGGGCAGGACAGCAAGGGGGAGGATTGGGAAGACAATAGCAGGCATGCTGGGG
ATGCGGTGGGCTCTATGGCTTCTGAGGCGGAAAGAACCAGCTGGGGCTCTAGGGGGTATCCCC
[124 nt withheld, positions 2514-2637]
C
[91 nt withheld, positions 2639-2729]
AGGGTGATGGTTCACGTACCTAGAAGTTCCTATTCCGAAGTTCCTATTCTCTAGAAAGTATAGGAACTTC
CTTGGCCAAAAAGCCTGAACTCACCGCGACGTCTGTCGAGAAGTTTCTGATCGAAAAGTTCGACAGCGTC
TCCGACCTGATGCAGCTCTCGGAGGGCGAAGAATCTCGTGCTTTCAGCTTCGATGTAGGAGGGCGTGGAT
ATGTCCTGCGGGTAAATAGCTGCGCCGATGGTTTCTACAAAGATCGTTATGTTTATCGGCACTTTGCATC
GGCCGCGCTCCCGATTCCGGAAGTGCTTGACATTGGGGAATTCAGCGAGAGCCTGACCTATTGCATCTCC
CGCCGTGCACAGGGTGTCACGTTGCAAGACCTGCCTGAAACCGAACTGCCCGCTGTTCTGCAGCCGGTCG
CGGAGGCCATGGATGCGATCGCTGCGGCCGATCTTAGCCAGACGAGCGGGTTCGGCCCATTCGGACCGCA
AGGAATCGGTCAATACACTACATGGCGTGATTTCATATGCGCGATTGCTGATCCCCATGTGTATCACTGG
CAAACTGTGATGGACGACACCGTCAGTGCGTCCGTCGCGCAGGCTCTCGATGAGCTGATGCTTTGGGCCG
AGGACTGCCCCGAAGTCCGGCACCTCGTGCACGCGGATTTCGGCTCCAACAATGTCCTGACGGACAATGG
CCGCATAACAGCGGTCATTGACTGGAGCGAGGCGATGTTCGGGGATTCCCAATACGAGGTCGCCAACATC
TTCTTCTGGAGGCCGTGGTTGGCTTGTATGGAGCAGCAGACGCGCTACTTCGAGCGGAGGCATCCGGAGC
TTGCAGGATCGCCGCGGCTCCGGGCGTATATGCTCCGCATTGGTCTTGACCAACTCTATCAGAGCTTGGT
TGACGGCAATTTCGATGATGCAGCTTGGGCGCAGGGTCGATGCGACGCAATCGTCCGATCCGGAGCCGGG
ACTGTCGGGCGTACACAAATCGCCCGCAGAAGCGCGGCCGTCTGGACCGATGGCTGTGTAGAAGTACTCG
CCGATAGTGGAAACCGACGCCCCAGCACTCGTCCGAGGGCAAAGGAATAGCACGTACTACGAGATTTCGA
TTCCACCGCCGCCTTCTATGAAAGGTTGGGCTTCGGAATCGTTTTCCGGGACGCCGGCTGGATGATCCTC
CAGCGCGGGGATCTCATGCTGGAGTTCTTCGCCCACCCCAACTTGTTTATTGCAGCTTATAATGGTTACA
AATAAAGCAATAGCATCACAAATTTCACAAATAAAGCATTTTTTTCACTGCATTCTAGTTGTGGTTTGTC
CAAACTCATCAATGTATCTTATCATGTCTGTATACCGTCGACCTCTAGCTAGAGCTTGGCGTAATCATGG
TCATAGCTGTTTCCTGTGTGAAATTGTTATCCGCTCACAATTCCACACAACATACGAGCCGGAAGCATAA
AGTGTAAAGCCTGGGGTGCCTAATGAGTGAGCTAACTCACATTAATTGCGTTGCGCTCACTGCCCGCTTT
CCAGTCGGGAAACCTGTCGTGCCAGCTGCATTAATGAATCGGCCAACGCGCGGGGAGAGGCGGTTTGCGT
ATTGGGCGCTCTTCCGCTTCCTCGCTCACTGACTCGCTGCGCTCGGTCGTTCGGCTGCGGCGAGCGGTAT
CAGCTCACTCAAAGGCGGTAATACGGTTATCCACAGAATCAGGGGATAACGCAGGAAAGAACATGTGAGC
AAAAGGCCAGCAAAAGGCCAGGAACCGTAAAAAGGCCGCGTTGCTGGCGTTTTTCCATAGGCTCCGCCCC
CCTGACGAGCATCACAAAAATCGACGCTCAAGTCAGAGGTGGCGAAACCCGACAGGACTATAAAGATACC
AGGCGTTTCCCCCTGGAAGCTCCCTCGTGCGCTCTCCTGTTCCGACCCTGCCGCTTACCGGATACCTGTC
CGCCTTTCTCCCTTCGGGAAGCGTGGCGCTTTCTCATAGCTCACGCTGTAGGTATCTCAGTTCGGTGTAG
GTCGTTCGCTCCAAGCTGGGCTGTGTGCACGAACCCCCCGTTCAGCCCGACCGCTGCGCCTTATCCGGTA
ACTATCGTCTTGAGTCCAACCCGGTAAGACACGACTTATCGCCACTGGCAGCAGCCACTGGTAACAGGAT
TAGCAGAGCGAGGTATGTAGGCGGTGCTACAGAGTTCTTGAAGTGGTGGCCTAACTACGGCTACACTAGA
AGAACAGTATTTGGTATCTGCGCTCTGCTGAAGCCAGTTACCTTCGGAAAAAGAGTTGGTAGCTCTTGAT
CCGGCAAACAAACCACCGCTGGTAGCGGTGGTTTTTTTGTTTGCAAGCAGCAGATTACGCGCAGAAAAAA
AGGATCTCAAGAAGATCCTTTGATCTTTTCTACGGGGTCTGACGCTCAGTGGAACGAAAACTCACGTTAA
GGGATTTTGGTCATGAGATTATCAAAAAGGATCTTCACCTAGATCCTTTTAAATTAAAAATGAAGTTTTA
AATCAATCTAAAGTATATATGAGTAAACTTGGTCTGACAGTTACCAATGCTTAATCAGTGAGGCACCTAT
CTCAGCGATCTGTCTATTTCGTTCATCCATAGTTGCCTGACTCCCCGTCGTGTAGATAACTACGATACGG
GAGGGCTTACCATCTGGCCCCAGTGCTGCAATGATACCGCGAGACCCACGCTCACCGGCTCCAGATTTAT
CAGCAATAAACCAGCCAGCCGGAAGGGCCGAGCGCAGAAGTGGTCCTGCAACTTTATCCGCCTCCATCCA
GTCTATTAATTGTTGCCGGGAAGCTAGAGTAAGTAGTTCGCCAGTTAATAGTTTGCGCAACGTTGTTGCC
ATTGCTACAGGCATCGTGGTGTCACGCTCGTCGTTTGGTATGGCTTCATTCAGCTCCGGTTCCCAACGAT
CAAGGCGAGTTACATGATCCCCCATGTTGTGCAAAAAAGCGGTTAGCTCCTTCGGTCCTCCGATCGTTGT
CAGAAGTAAGTTGGCCGCAGTGTTATCACTCATGGTTATGGCAGCACTGCATAATTCTCTTACTGTCATG
CCATCCGTAAGATGCTTTTCTGTGACTGGTGAGTACTCAACCAAGTCATTCTGAGAATAGTGTATGCGGC
GACCGAGTTGCTCTTGCCCGGCGTCAATACGGGATAATACCGCGCCACATAGCAGAACTTTAAAAGTGCT
CATCATTGGAAAACGTTCTTCGGGGCGAAAACTCTCAAGGATCTTACCGCTGTTGAGATCCAGTTCGATG
TAACCCACTCGTGCACCCAACTGATCTTCAGCATCTTTTACTTTCACCAGCGTTTCTGGGTGAGCAAAAA
CAGGAAGGCAAAATGCCGCAAAAAAGGGAATAAGGGCGACACGGAAATGTTGAATACTCATACTCTTCCT
TTTTCAATATTATTGAAGCATTTATCAGGGTTATTGTCTCATGAGCGGATACATATTTGAATGTATTTAG
AAAAATAAACAAATAGGGGTTCCGCGCACATTTCCCCGAAAAGTGCCACCTGACGTCGACGGATCGGGAG
ATCTCCCGATCCCCTATGGTGCACTCTCAGTACAATCTGCTCTGATGCCGCATAGTTAAGCCAGTATCTG
CTCCCTGCTTGTGTGTTGGAGGTCGCTGAGTAGTGCGCGAGCAAAATTTAAGCTACAACAAGGCAAGGCT
TGACCGACAATTGCATGAAGAATCTGCTTAGGGTTAGGCGTTTTGCGCTGCTTCGC
Features (pLannotate 1.2.2; 24 found; start..end, strand, type, name):
     26..405     +  enhancer       CMV enhancer: human cytomegalovirus immediate early enhancer
    406..609     +  promoter       CMV promoter: human cytomegalovirus (CMV) immediate early promoter
    611..630     +  promoter       PLtetO-1 promoter (fragment): modified phage lambda PL promoter with tet operator sites (Lutz and Bujard, 1997)
    632..651     +  promoter       PLtetO-1 promoter (fragment): modified phage lambda PL promoter with tet operator sites (Lutz and Bujard, 1997)
    659..692     +  promoter       TRE3GV promoter (fragment): 3rd-generation Tet-responsive promoter that can be activated by binding of Tet-On® 3G, optimized for retroviral and lentiviral vectors
    828..845     +  protein_bind   attB1 (fragment): mutant version of attB; core recombination site for the Gateway® BP reaction BP Clonase™
    851..1021    +  CDS            COX14: COX14_HUMAN - Also known as C12orf62. Experimental evidence at protein level: Swiss-Prot protein existence level 1. Core component of the MITRAC (mitochondrial translation regulation assembly intermediate of cytochrome c oxidase complex) complex, that regulates cytochrome c oxidase assembly. Requires for coordination of the early steps of cytochrome c oxidase assembly with the synthesis of MT-CO1. From Homo sapiens (Human).
   1023..1047    -  protein_bind   attB2: mutant version of attB; recombination site for the Gateway® BP reaction BP Clonase™
   1235..2194    +  CDS            birA: BIRA_ECOLI - Also known as bioR, dhbB. Experimental evidence at protein level: Swiss-Prot protein existence level 1. Acts both as a biotin--[acetyl-CoA-carboxylase] ligase and a biotin-operon repressor. In the presence of ATP, BirA activates biotin to form the BirA-biotinyl-5'-adenylate (BirA-bio-5'-AMP or holoBirA) complex. HoloBirA can either transfer the biotinyl moiety to the biotin carboxyl carrier protein (BCCP) subunit of acetyl-CoA carboxylase, or bind to the biotin operator site and inhibit transcription of the operon. From Escherichia coli (strain K12).
   2244..2468    +  polyA_signal   bGH poly(A) signal: bovine growth hormone polyadenylation signal
   2472..2493    +  promoter       SV40 promoter (fragment): SV40 enhancer and early promoter
   2514..2747    +  rep_origin     f1 ori (fragment) (sequence partly withheld): f1 bacteriophage origin of replication; arrow indicates direction of (+) strand synthesis
   2752..2799    +  protein_bind   FRT: FLP-mediated recombination occurs in the 8-bp core sequence TCTAGAAA (Turan and Bode, 2011). FLP recombinase from the Saccharomyces cerevisiae 2μ plasmid
   2807..3829    +  CDS            HygR: aminoglycoside phosphotransferase from E. coli; aph(4)-Ia; confers resistance to hygromycin
   3839..3964    +  CDS            ble (fragment): BLE_KLEPN - Experimental evidence at protein level: Swiss-Prot protein existence level 1. Binding protein with a strong affinity to the bleomycin family of antibiotics. Binds to CL990; an antimitotic-antibiotic compound. From Klebsiella pneumoniae.
   3959..4080    +  polyA_signal   SV40 poly(A) signal: SV40 polyadenylation signal
   4153..4169    -  protein_bind   lac operator: The lac repressor binds to the lac operator to inhibit transcription in E. coli. This inhibition can be relieved by adding lactose or isopropyl-β-D-thiogalactopyranoside (IPTG). lac repressor encoded by lacI
   4177..4207    -  promoter       lac promoter: promoter for the E. coli lac operon
   4222..4243    -  protein_bind   CAP binding site: CAP binding activates transcription in the presence of cAMP. E. coli catabolite activator protein
   4256..4348    -  CDS            lacI (fragment): lac repressor; lacI; The lac repressor binds to the lac operator to inhibit transcription in E. coli. This inhibition can be relieved by adding lactose or isopropyl-β-D-thiogalactopyranoside (IPTG).
   4531..5119    -  rep_origin     ori: high-copy-number ColE1/pMB1/pBR322/pUC origin of replication
   5290..6150    -  CDS            AmpR: β-lactamase; bla; confers resistance to ampicillin, carbenicillin, and related antibiotics
   6151..6255    -  promoter       AmpR promoter: bla
   6314..6366    -  misc_feature   bom (fragment): basis of mobility region from pBR322
