[The description below was written by a language model from this plasmid's Addgene catalogue record and pLannotate feature annotations shown in this document.]
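Description:
MAC_C_COX14 is a mammalian expression plasmid, about 6.5 kb, made by Gateway cloning of the human COX14 (C12orf62) open reading frame from an ORFeome collection into the MAC-tag-C destination backbone. It is propagated in E. coli from a high-copy ColE1/pUC-type origin under ampicillin selection (AmpR with its bla promoter). Remnants of an f1 origin, lac regulatory elements and a pBR322 bom region are also annotated in the backbone.

The expression cassette is driven by the CMV immediate-early enhancer and promoter. Short tet-operator-type fragments lie immediately downstream of the promoter, which suggests a tetracycline-regulatable CMV/TetO arrangement, although the record does not say this explicitly. The COX14 coding sequence sits between attB1 and attB2 recombination sites and is followed by an E. coli birA-derived coding region and a bGH polyadenylation signal. This layout fits a C-terminal MAC-tag, which the associated publication title describes as compatible with both affinity purification mass spectrometry and BioID proximity biotinylation. The biotin ligase module is the only tag component picked up in the feature table, and any affinity epitopes are not annotated.

Downstream of the cassette, an FRT site directly precedes a hygromycin resistance gene that has an SV40 poly(A) signal but no complete promoter of its own. This arrangement is typical of vectors built for FLP-mediated integration into a genomic FRT landing site, where insertion activates hygromycin resistance and gives isogenic stable lines.

COX14 encodes a core component of the MITRAC complex, which coordinates early cytochrome c oxidase assembly with MT-CO1 synthesis. The construct is intended to express MAC-tagged COX14 for mapping its protein interactions and subcellular localization.
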