Addgene plasmid #111663: MAC_C_COX14
Purpose: MAC-tagged gene expression
Depositing lab: Markku Varjosalo. Depositing organization: University of Helsinki, Institute of Biotechnology. Publication: An AP-MS- and BioID-compatible MAC-tag enables comprehensive mapping of protein interactions and subcellular localizations. Liu X, Salokas K, Tamene F, Jiu Y, Weldatsadik RG, Ohman T, Varjosalo M. Nat Commun. 2018 Mar 22;9(1):1188. doi: 10.1038/s41467-018-03523-2. PubMed 29568061.
Backbone
  Vector backbone: MAC-tag-C
  Backbone manufacturer: Markku Varjosalo, Addgene plasmid #108077
  Vector type: Mammalian Expression
Growth in bacteria
  Bacterial resistance: Ampicillin, 100 μg/mL
  Growth temperature: 37°C
  Growth strain: DH5alpha
  Copy number: High Copy
Gene/Insert
  Gene/Insert name: COX14 (alt name: COX14)
  Species: H. sapiens (human)
  Entrez Gene: C12orf62 (a.k.a. MGC14288)
  Cloning method: Gateway Cloning
Terms and licenses: Academic/Nonprofit Terms; Industry Terms: Not Available to Industry
Depositor comments: CCSB-DFCI hORFeome collection(11040_B05)
How to cite: MAC_C_COX14 was a gift from Markku Varjosalo (Addgene plasmid # 111663 ; http://n2t.net/addgene:111663 ; RRID:Addgene_111663)
